>Addgene plasmid #246665 | pEGFP-C1-DNAJC13(ylt1+hpd) | addgene full sequence | sequence record 491272 | Addgene NGS Result
TAGTTATTAATAGTAATCAATTACGGGGTCATTAGTTCATAGCCCATATATGGAGTTCCGCGTTACATAA
CTTACGGTAAATGGCCCGCCTGGCTGACCGCCCAACGACCCCCGCCCATTGACGTCAATAATGACGTATG
TTCCCATAGTAACGCCAATAGGGACTTTCCATTGACGTCAATGGGTGGAGTATTTACGGTAAACTGCCCA
CTTGGCAGTACATCAAGTGTATCATATGCCAAGTACGCCCCCTATTGACGTCAATGACGGTAAATGGCCC
GCCTGGCATTATGCCCAGTACATGACCTTATGGGACTTTCCTACTTGGCAGTACATCTACGTATTAGTCA
TCGCTATTACCATGGTGATGCGGTTTTGGCAGTACATCAATGGGCGTGGATAGCGGTTTGACTCACGGGG
ATTTCCAAGTCTCCACCCCATTGACGTCAATGGGAGTTTGTTTTGGCACCAAAATCAACGGGACTTTCCA
AAATGTCGTAACAACTCCGCCCCATTGACGCAAATGGGCGGTAGGCGTGTACGGTGGGAGGTCTATATAA
GCAGAGCTGGTTTAGTGAACCGTCAGATCCGCTAGCGCTACCGGTCGCCACCATGGTGAGCAAGGGCGAG
GAGCTGTTCACCGGGGTGGTGCCCATCCTGGTCGAGCTGGACGGCGACGTAAACGGCCACAAGTTCAGCG
TGTCCGGCGAGGGCGAGGGCGATGCCACCTACGGCAAGCTGACCCTGAAGTTCATCTGCACCACCGGCAA
GCTGCCCGTGCCCTGGCCCACCCTCGTGACCACCCTGACCTACGGCGTGCAGTGCTTCAGCCGCTACCCC
GACCACATGAAGCAGCACGACTTCTTCAAGTCCGCCATGCCCGAAGGCTACGTCCAGGAGCGCACCATCT
TCTTCAAGGACGACGGCAACTACAAGACCCGCGCCGAGGTGAAGTTCGAGGGCGACACCCTGGTGAACCG
CATCGAGCTGAAGGGCATCGACTTCAAGGAGGACGGCAACATCCTGGGGCACAAGCTGGAGTACAACTAC
AACAGCCACAACGTCTATATCATGGCCGACAAGCAGAAGAACGGCATCAAGGTGAACTTCAAGATCCGCC
ACAACATCGAGGACGGCAGCGTGCAGCTCGCCGACCACTACCAGCAGAACACCCCCATCGGCGACGGCCC
CGTGCTGCTGCCCGACAACCACTACCTGAGCACCCAGTCCGCCCTGAGCAAAGACCCCAACGAGAAGCGC
GATCACATGGTCCTGCTGGAGTTCGTGACCGCCGCCGGGATCACTCTCGGCATGGACGAGCTGTACAAGT
CCGGACTCAGATCTCGAGCTCAAGCTTCGAATTCTGCAGTCGACGGTACCGGAGGGGGTTCCGGCGGAGG
CAGCAACATAATTAGGGAAAATAAGGATCTGGCATGTTTCTACACAACAAAACATTCATGGAGGGGGAAG
TATAAGCGTGTCTTTTCAGTTGGAACTCATGCGATTACTACATATAATCCCAATACCTTAGAAGTAACAA
ATCAGTGGCCTTATGGAGACATTTGCAGCATCAGCCCTGTTGGAAAAGGACAAGGAACGGAGTTCAACCT
CACATTTCGTAAAGGCAGTGGAAAAAAGTCAGAAACTTTAAAATTTTCTACAGAGCACAGAACAGAACTT
CTTACAGAAGCATTGAGATTTAGAACTGATTTTTCAGAGGGAAAAATCACAGGAAGGAGATACAACTGCT
ATAAGCATCACTGGAGTGACTCAAGAAAACCTGTAATTTTGGAAGTAACTCCAGGAGGCTTTGACCAAAT
TAATCCTGCAACCAACAGAGTACTCTGTTCCTATGACTATAGAAATATTGAAGGATTTGTAGATCTCTCA
GATTATCAAGGAGGATTTTGTATACTTTATGGAGGATTTAGTAGATTGCATTTATTTGCGTCAGAGCAAA
GAGAAGAGATTATTAAAAGTGCAATAGACCATGCTGGTAACTACATAGGTATTTCATTGCGGATCAGGAA
AGAGCCTTTAGAATTCGAGCAATATTTGAATCTTCGCTTTGGAAAATACAGCACTGATGAATCCATCACA
TCTTTAGCAGAGTTTGTAGTCCAAAAAATATCACCTAGACATTCGGAGCCTGTTAAAAGAGTTCTAGCAC
TTACAGAAACATGTTTAGTAGAACGTGATCCGGCAACCTATAATATTGCAACATTGAAGCCTTTAGGAGA
AGTATTTGCGTTGGTCTGTGACTCAGAAAATCCACAACTTTTTACCATTGAATTTATAAAAGGGCAAGTA
CGGAAATATTCTTCAACAGAGAGAGATTCCTTATTAGCAAGTTTGCTGGATGGAGTAAGAGCCTCTGGTA
ATAGAGATGTTTGTGTAAAAATGACACCAACCCATAAAGGTCAGCGATGGGGGTTACTCAGCATGCCTGT
TGATGAGGAAGTAGAGAGCCTTCACCTCAGGTTCTTAGCTACGCCTCCAAATGGCAACTTTGCAGATGCT
GTATTCAGGTTCAATGCTAATATTTCATACAGTGGAGTCCTACATGCAGTAACACAGGATGGTCTCTTCT
CAGAAAACAAAGAAAAACTGATCAATAATGCCATAACAGCATTACTGTCCCAAGAAGGGGATGTCGTTGC
TTCAAATGCGGAACTTGAGAGTCAGTTCCAGGCTGTGAGGAGGCTTGTGGCATCCAAAGCTGGTTTCCTG
GCTTTCACTCAGCTTCCAAAGTTTCGCGAGCGTCTAGGGGTGAAGGTAGTAAAAGCACTCAAAAGAAGCA
ACAACGGAATAATCCATGCAGCAGTTGATATGCTTTGTGCCCTTATGTGTCCCATGCATGATGACTATGA
CTTAAGACAAGAACAGTTGAACAAAGCTTCTCTTCTCTCGTCAAAGAAGTTTCTGGAAAACTTACTGGAG
AAATTTAATTCCCATGTGGATCATGGGACTGGTGCCCTAGTTATTAGTTCGCTCTTGGACTTCCTTACCT
TTGCCCTCTGTGCTCCATATAGTGAGACAACTGAAGGGCAGCAGTTTGATATGCTCTTGGAGATGGTAGC
ATCCAATGGAAGAACCCTTTTTAAACTTTTTCAGCATCCTTCCATGGCAATAATAAAAGGAGCTGGGTTG
GTTATGAAGGCAATAATAGAGGAAGGTGATAAAGAAATTGCTACAAAAATGCAGGAGCTTGCCCTAAGTG
AAGGTGCCTTACCTCGACACTTGCATACTGCGATGTTTACAATAAGCTCAGATCAAAGGATGCTTACAAA
TAGACAGCTAAGTAGACATTTAGTGGGACTCTGGACAGCTGATAATGCAACTGCAACAAACTTGTTGAAA
CGCATTTTGCCGCCAGGCTTGCTGGCATACTTGGAAAGCTCAGATCTCGTACCTGAGAAGGATGCTGATC
GGATGCATGTTAGAGACAATGTGAAAATAGCAATGGATCAGTATGGAAAATTTAATAAAGTTCCAGAGTG
GCAAAGACTAGCTGGAAAAGCTGCTAAAGAAGTTGAAAAATTTGCCAAAGAAAAAGTGGATCTTGTATTG
ATGCACTGGAGGGATAGGATGGGCATTGCTCAAAAAGAGAATATAAATCAGAAGCCAGTGGTTCTTCGAA
AGAGAAGACAAAGAATAAAAATAGAAGCAAATTGGGATCTCTTCTATTATAGGTTTGGTCAAGACCATGC
CAGGTCAAACCTTATTTGGAATTTCAAAACACGAGAAGAACTGAAAGATACTCTTGAATCTGAAATGAGA
GCATTTAATATTGACAGAGAACTTGGAAGTGCAAATGTGATCTCCTGGAACCACCATGAGTTTGAGGTTA
AATATGAGTGCCTGGCAGAGGAAATTAAAATAGGAGACTATTACCTGAGACTACTATTGGAGGAAGATGA
GAATGAAGAAAGTGGATCAATTAAGAGATCGTATGAATTTTTCAATGAGCTTTATCATCGCTTCTTGCTC
ACCCCAAAAGTAAACATGAAGTGTTTATGTTTACAAGCCCTTGCTATTGTTTATGGCAGATGTCACGAAG
AAATAGGACCTTTTACAGATACCAGATATATCATTGGAATGTTAGAGAGGTGCACAGATAAACTTGAACG
AGATAGGTTGATTCTCTTCCTTAACAAGTTGATCCTTAATAAGAAAAATGTTAAGGATCTCATGGATTCA
AATGGAATAAGAATCCTTGTGGACTTGCTTACCCTTGCACATCTCCATGTAAGCCGAGCTACAGTACCAC
TGCAAAGCAATGTAATTGAAGCTGCTCCAGATATGAAAAGAGAGAGTGAAAAGGAATGGTATTTTGGCAA
CGCAGACAAAGAAAGGAGTGGCCCGTATGGATTTCATGAGATGCAAGAATTGTGGACCAAAGGAATGTTA
AATGCAAAAACCAGATGCTGGGCTCAAGGCATGGATGGATGGCGACCACTTCAGTCCATACCCCAGCTTA
AGTGGTGTCTCTTAGCCAGTGGACAGGCTGTCCTGAATGAAACTGACCTTGCTACCCTTATATTGAACAT
GTTGATCACAATGTGTGGATATTTTCCAAGCAGGGATCAAGACAATGCCATCATTCGGCCTCTACCCAAA
GTGAAAAGACTGCTGTCAGATAGCACTTGCCTTCCCCATATTATTCAGCTACTGCTGACCTTTGACCCTA
TCCTTGTTGAGAAGGTTGCTATTTTGTTATACCATATCATGCAAGATAACCCACAGTTACCCCGCCTTTA
TCTGAGTGGAGTATTTTTCTTTATCATGATGTACACAGGTTCCAATGTGCTTCCTGTTGCTCGATTTTTG
AAATACACACATACCAAACAGGCTTTCAAGTCAGAAGAGACAAAAGGACAAGATATTTTTCAGAGAAGTA
TACTTGGGCACATTCTACCTGAAGCAATGGTTTGTTACTTAGAAAATTATGAACCTGAAAAGTTTTCTGA
GATTTTTCTAGGAGAATTTGATACTCCAGAAGCAATCTGGAGCAGTGAAATGAGGCGCCTGATGATAGAG
AAGATTGCTGCCCATCTCGCGGATTTCACACCTCGTCTTCAGAGTAACACAAGAGCACTTTATCAGTATT
GCCCCATTCCTATAATCAACTATCCACAACTCGAAAATGAACTATTTTGTAATATTTATTACCTCAAACA
ACTGTGTGATACACTCCGGTTTCCAGATTGGCCAATTAAAGACCCGGTTAAGCTTCTAAAAGATACCCTT
GATGCCTGGAAGAAAGAAGTAGAAAAGAAGCCACCTATGATGTCAATAGATGATGCTTATGAAGTGCTTA
ATCTGCCTCAAGGACAGGGACCGCATGATGAGAGCAAGATTAGGAAAGCTTACTTCAGACTTGCACAAAA
GTACGCAGCTGCCAAGAATCCAGAAGGGAGGGACATGTTTGAAAAAGTAAATAAAGCATATGAATTTTTA
TGTACCAAATCAGCAAAAATAGTGGATGGGCCAGATCCAGAGAATATAATTTTAATTCTAAAAACACAGA
GCATCCTCTTCAACCGTCATAAAGAAGATTTACAGCCTTATAAATATGCAGGATACCCCATGCTTATTCG
GACTATAACAATGGAAACTTCAGATGACCTCCTTTTCTCAAAAGAATCACCATTGTTGCCTGCGGCTACA
GAGCTAGCTTTCCATACTGTCAACTGTTCAGCCCTCAATGCTGAAGAGCTCAGAAGAGAGAATGGACTAG
AGGTGTTACAAGAGGCATTTAGTCGCTGTGTGGCTGTCTTGACTCGTGCTAGTAAACCAAGTGACATGTC
AGTACAGGTGTGTGGATACATAAGTAAATGCTACAGTGTGGCTGCTCAGTTTGAGGAATGCCGAGAGAAG
ATCACGGAAATGCCTAGCATCATCAAGGATCTCTGTCGGGTACTATATTTTGGCAAGAGTATTCCCCGCG
TAGCTGCTCTTGGGGTAGAATGTGTCAGTTCTTTTGCTGTGGATTTCTGGCTACAGACACACCTATTTCA
GGCTGGAATTTTGTGGTATCTCCTTGGTTTTCTGTTTAATTATGACTACACACTAGAAGAGAGTGGCATT
CAGAAAAGTGAAGAAACAAACCAGCAGGAGGTAGCAAACAGCCTTGCCAAACTGAGTGTCCATGCTCTGA
GTCGCCTTGGAGGGTATTTGGCTGAAGAACAAGCAACTCCAGAAAATCCAACCATAAGGAAAAGCTTAGC
TGGCATGCTGACACCCTATGTTGCTAGAAAACTTGCTGTGGCTAGTGTGACTGAGATTTTGAAGATGCTT
AACAGCAACACAGAAAGTCCATATTTGATATGGAACAATTCTACAAGAGCAGAATTACTTGAATTTCTTG
AATCCCAACAAGAAAACATGATTAAAAAAGGTGATTGTGACAAAACTTATGGATCAGAATTTGTCTACAG
TGATCATGCCAAAGAACTTATTGTAGGGGAGATTTTTGTTAGGGTGTATAATGAAGTTCCTACTTTCCAA
CTGGAGGTTCCAAAAGCATTTGCTGCAAGTCTCTTGGATTATATAGGCTCGCAGGCCCAATACTTGCACA
CATTCATGGCCATCACACACGCGGCAAAAGTGGAGTCAGAGCAACATGGAGATCGCTTACCGAGAGTAGA
AATGGCTTTGGAGGCTCTGAGAAATGTCATAAAATACAATCCAGGTTCTGAGAGTGAATGCATTGGGCAC
TTTAAGTTGATATTTTCTCTTCTCCGAGTTCATGGAGCTGGTCAAGTGCAGCAGTTGGCTTTAGAGGTTG
TGAATATAGTGACATCTAACCAAGACTGTGTCAACAATATTGCTGAATCAATGGTTTTGTCCAGTTTATT
GGCTCTTCTACATTCATTGCCATCAAGTCGTCAGCTTGTTCTGGAAACTCTTTATGCTTTGACATCGAGT
ACAAAAATAATCAAAGAAGCAATGGCAAAGGGTGCTTTGATCTATTTACTGGATATGTTCTGCAATTCAA
CACATCCACAGGTTCGAGCCCAAACAGCAGAACTTTTTGCCAAAATGACAGCAGATAAACTGATAGGTCC
AAAGGTTCGAATTACGTTAATGAAATTTCTACCAAGCGTTTTCATGGATGCTATGAGAGACAATCCTGAA
GCTGCTGTACATATTTTTGAAGGAACTCATGAAAATCCTGAGTTAATTTGGAATGATAATTCCAGAGATA
AAGTGTCCACAACAGTTAGGGAAATGATGCTAGAGCACTTTAAAAATCAGCAGGACAACCCTGAGGCAAA
CTGGAAGTTGCCTGAAGATTTTGCTGTGGTGTTTGGAGAAGCAGAGGGTGAACTTGCTGTTGGAGGAGTC
TTCTTGAGGATCTTTATTGCACAACCAGCCTGGGTTCTAAGAAAGCCTAGAGAATTTCTTATTGCCCTGT
TAGAAAAATTAACTGAGCTCCTAGAGAAGAACAATCCTCATGGAGAAACTCTGGAAACCTTGACAATGGC
AACAGTGTGTCTCTTCAGCGCACAACCTCAGCTGGCAGATCAGGTCCCGCCATTGGGCCATCTTCCCAAA
GTTATCCAGGCAATGAATCATAGGAACAATGCCATTCCTAAGAGTGCCATTCGGGTTATCCATGCCTTGT
CTGAAAATGAGCTGTGTGTTCGAGCCATGGCATCTTTAGAGACCATTGGCCCACTGATGAATGGAATGAA
AAAGCGAGCAGATACTGTTGGTCTAGCCTGTGAAGCAATTAATCGAATGTTTCAGAAGGAGCAGAGTGAA
TTAGTAGCACAAGCCCTGAAAGCAGATTTGGTTCCATACCTCTTAAAATTACTCGAAGGCATTGGCCTTG
AAAACCTGGACAGCCCAGCAGCCACTAAGGCTCAGATTGTTAAAGCTCTCAAGGCAATGACTCGAAGTTT
GCAGTATGGAGAACAGGTGAATGAAATCCTGTGCCGTTCTTCAGTCTGGAGTGCCTTCAAAGATCAGAAA
CATGATTTGTTCATTTCTGAGTCACAAACAGCAGGAGCAGCTGCAGGACCTGGAGTTGCTGGCTACCTTA
CCGCAGGTACATCTACATCAGTCATGTCTAACCTGCCACCTCCTGTAGACCATGAGGCAGGCGACCTTGG
CTATCAGACTTGAGCGGCCGCGGATCCACCGGATCTAGATAACTGATCATAATCAGCCATACCACATTTG
TAGAGGTTTTACTTGCTTTAAAAAACCTCCCACACCTCCCCCTGAACCTGAAACATAAAATGAATGCAAT
TGTTGTTGTTAACTTGTTTATTGCAGCTTATAATGGTTACAAATAAAGCAATAGCATCACAAATTTCACA
AATAAAGCATTTTTTTCACTGCATTCTAGTTGTGGTTTGTCCAAACTCATCAATGTATCTTAACGCGTAA
ATTGTAAGCGTTAATATTTTGTTAAAATTCGCGTTAAATTTTTGTTAAATCAGCTCATTTTTTAACCAAT
AGGCCGAAATCGGCAAAATCCCTTATAAATCAAAAGAATAGACCGAGATAGGGT
[37 nt withheld, positions 8525-8561]
AAAGAACGTGGACTCCAACGTCAAAGG
[49 nt withheld, positions 8589-8637]
T
[91 nt withheld, positions 8639-8729]
G
[124 nt withheld, positions 8731-8854]
CAGGTGGCACTTTTCGGGGAAATGTGCGCGGAACCCCTATTTGTTTATTTTTCTAAATACATTCAAATAT
GTATCCGCTCATGAGACAATAACCCTGATAAATGCTTCAATAATATTGAAAAAGGAAGAGTCCTGAGGCG
GAAAGAACCAGCTGTGGAATGTGTGTCAGTTAGGGTGTGGAAAGTCCCCAGGCTCCCCAGCAGGCAGAAG
TATGCAAAGCATGCATCTCAATTAGTCAGCAACCAGGTGTGGAAAGTCCCCAGGCTCCCCAGCAGGCAGA
AGTATGCAAAGCATGCATCTCAATTAGTCAGCAACCATAGTCCCGCCCCTAACTCCGCCCATCCCGCCCC
TAACTCCGCCCAGTTCCGCCCATTCTCCGCCCCATGGCTGACTAATTTTTTTTATTTATGCAGAGGCCGA
GGCCGCCTCGGCCTCTGAGCTATTCCAGAAGTAGTGAGGAGGCTTTTTTGGAGGCCTAGGCTTTTGCAAA
GATCGATCAAGAGACAGGATGAGGATCGTTTCGCATGATTGAACAAGATGGATTGCACGCAGGTTCTCCG
GCCGCTTGGGTGGAGAGGCTATTCGGCTATGACTGGGCACAACAGACAATCGGCTGCTCTGATGCCGCCG
TGTTCCGGCTGTCAGCGCAGGGGCGCCCGGTTCTTTTTGTCAAGACCGACCTGTCCGGTGCCCTGAATGA
ACTGCAAGACGAGGCAGCGCGGCTATCGTGGCTGGCCACGACGGGCGTTCCTTGCGCAGCTGTGCTCGAC
GTTGTCACTGAAGCGGGAAGGGACTGGCTGCTATTGGGCGAAGTGCCGGGGCAGGATCTCCTGTCATCTC
ACCTTGCTCCTGCCGAGAAAGTATCCATCATGGCTGATGCAATGCGGCGGCTGCATACGCTTGATCCGGC
TACCTGCCCATTCGACCACCAAGCGAAACATCGCATCGAGCGAGCACGTACTCGGATGGAAGCCGGTCTT
GTCGATCAGGATGATCTGGACGAAGAGCATCAGGGGCTCGCGCCAGCCGAACTGTTCGCCAGGCTCAAGG
CGAGCATGCCCGACGGCGAGGATCTCGTCGTGACCCATGGCGATGCCTGCTTGCCGAATATCATGGTGGA
AAATGGCCGCTTTTCTGGATTCATCGACTGTGGCCGGCTGGGTGTGGCGGACCGCTATCAGGACATAGCG
TTGGCTACCCGTGATATTGCTGAAGAGCTTGGCGGCGAATGGGCTGACCGCTTCCTCGTGCTTTACGGTA
TCGCCGCTCCCGATTCGCAGCGCATCGCCTTCTATCGCCTTCTTGACGAGTTCTTCTGAGCGGGACTCTG
GGGTTCGAAATGACCGACCAAGCGACGCCCAACCTGCCATCACGAGATTTCGATTCCACCGCCGCCTTCT
ATGAAAGGTTGGGCTTCGGAATCGTTTTCCGGGACGCCGGCTGGATGATCCTCCAGCGCGGGGATCTCAT
GCTGGAGTTCTTCGCCCACCCTAGGGGGAGGCTAACTGAAACACGGAAGGAGACAATACCGGAAGGAACC
CGCGCTATGACGGCAATAAAAAGACAGAATAAAACGCACGGTGTTGGGTCGTTTGTTCATAAACGCGGGG
TTCGGTCCCAGGGCTGGCACTCTGTCGATACCCCACCGAGACCCCATTGGGGCCAATACGCCCGCGTTTC
TTCCTTTTCCCCACCCCACCCCCCAAGTTCGGGTGAAGGCCCAGGGCTCGCAGCCAACGTCGGGGCGGCA
GGCCCTGCCATAGCCTCAGGTTACTCATATATACTTTAGATTGATTTAAAACTTCATTTTTAATTTAAAA
GGATCTAGGTGAAGATCCTTTTTGATAATCTCATGACCAAAATCCCTTAACGTGAGTTTTCGTTCCACTG
AGCGTCAGACCCCGTAGAAAAGATCAAAGGATCTTCTTGAGATCCTTTTTTTCTGCGCGTAATCTGCTGC
TTGCAAACAAAAAAACCACCGCTACCAGCGGTGGTTTGTTTGCCGGATCAAGAGCTACCAACTCTTTTTC
CGAAGGTAACTGGCTTCAGCAGAGCGCAGATACCAAATACTGTTCTTCTAGTGTAGCCGTAGTTAGGCCA
CCACTTCAAGAACTCTGTAGCACCGCCTACATACCTCGCTCTGCTAATCCTGTTACCAGTGGCTGCTGCC
AGTGGCGATAAGTCGTGTCTTACCGGGTTGGACTCAAGACGATAGTTACCGGATAAGGCGCAGCGGTCGG
GCTGAACGGGGGGTTCGTGCACACAGCCCAGCTTGGAGCGAACGACCTACACCGAACTGAGATACCTACA
GCGTGAGCTATGAGAAAGCGCCACGCTTCCCGAAGGGAGAAAGGCGGACAGGTATCCGGTAAGCGGCAGG
GTCGGAACAGGAGAGCGCACGAGGGAGCTTCCAGGGGGAAACGCCTGGTATCTTTATAGTCCTGTCGGGT
TTCGCCACCTCTGACTTGAGCGTCGATTTTTGTGATGCTCGTCAGGGGGGCGGAGCCTATGGAAAAACGC
CAGCAACGCGGCCTTTTTACGGTTCCTGGCCTTTTGCTGGCCTTTTGCTCACATGTTCTTTCCTGCGTTA
TCCCCTGATTCTGTGGATAACCGTATTACCGCCATGCAT
Features (pLannotate 1.2.2; 14 found; start..end, strand, type, name):
     61..364     +  enhancer       CMV enhancer: human cytomegalovirus immediate early enhancer
    365..568     +  promoter       CMV promoter: human cytomegalovirus (CMV) immediate early promoter
    613..1329    +  CDS            EGFP: EGFP is a basic (constitutively fluorescent) green fluorescent protein published in 1996, derived from Aequorea victoria. It is reported to be a rapidly-maturing weak dimer with moderate acid sensitivity.
   1330..1381    +  misc_feature   MCS (fragment): multiple cloning site
   1405..8130    +  CDS            DNAJC13: DJC13_HUMAN - Also known as KIAA0678, RME8. Experimental evidence at protein level: Swiss-Prot protein existence level 1. Involved in membrane trafficking through early endosomes, such as the early endosome to recycling endosome transport implicated in the recycling of transferrin and the early endosome to late endosome transport implicated in degradation of EGF and EGFR (PubMed:18256511, PubMed:18307993). Involved in the regulation of endosomal membrane tubulation and regulates th dynamics of SNX1 on the endosomal membrane; via association with WASHC2 may link the WASH complex to the retromer
   8164..8248    +  CDS            large T antigen (fragment): large T antigen from SV40 (simian virus 40)
   8271..8392    +  polyA_signal   SV40 poly(A) signal: SV40 polyadenylation signal
   8426..8854    -  rep_origin     f1 ori (sequence partly withheld): f1 bacteriophage origin of replication; arrow indicates direction of (+) strand synthesis
   8881..8985    +  promoter       AmpR promoter: bla
   8987..9344    +  promoter       SV40 promoter: SV40 enhancer and early promoter
   9379..10173   +  CDS            NeoR/KanR: aminoglycoside phosphotransferase from Tn5; aph(3')-II (or nptII); confers resistance to neomycin, kanamycin, and G418 (Geneticin®)
  10194..10346   +  CDS            ble (fragment): BLE_KLEPN - Experimental evidence at protein level: Swiss-Prot protein existence level 1. Binding protein with a strong affinity to the bleomycin family of antibiotics. Binds to CL990; an antimitotic-antibiotic compound. From Klebsiella pneumoniae.
  10405..10452   +  polyA_signal   HSV TK poly(A) signal: herpes simplex virus thymidine kinase polyadenylation signal (Cole and Stacy, 1985)
  10781..11369   +  rep_origin     ori: high-copy-number ColE1/pMB1/pBR322/pUC origin of replication
