[The description below was written by a language model from this plasmid's Addgene catalogue record and pLannotate feature annotations shown in this document.]
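Description:
pEGFP-C1-DNAJC13(ylt1+hpd) is an 11.5 kb mammalian expression plasmid built on the pEGFP-C1 backbone. It carries the human DNAJC13 coding sequence (also known as RME-8), inserted by Gibson assembly downstream of, and in frame with, EGFP. The CMV immediate-early enhancer and promoter drive transcription of the fusion. EGFP sits at the N terminus, joined to the roughly 6.7 kb DNAJC13 open reading frame through a remnant of the multiple cloning site, and the transcript ends at the SV40 polyadenylation signal. The short "large T antigen" and "ble" fragments in the annotation are most likely residual backbone sequence flanking the SV40 poly(A) region and the resistance gene, not functional payload.

The insert is a dual mutant. Residues H1332, P1333 and D1334 are changed to alanines, as are Y2206, L2207 and T2208. The HPD tripeptide is the conserved J-domain motif generally required for stimulating Hsp70-family chaperones, so this substitution is expected to disable J-domain function. The YLT residues lie further toward the C terminus, but the record does not state their specific role. DNAJC13 acts in membrane trafficking through early endosomes, and the associated study concerns how its J domain and disordered C terminus affect its endosomal localization. The plasmid therefore fits live or fixed-cell imaging of the mutant protein's distribution.

In bacteria the plasmid replicates from a high-copy pUC-type origin and is selected with kanamycin. A single Tn5 NeoR/KanR gene serves both hosts: a bacterial bla-type promoter expresses it in E. coli, and the SV40 early promoter, with an HSV TK poly(A) signal, expresses it in mammalian cells for G418 selection of stable transfectants. An f1 origin is also present for single-stranded DNA production.
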