Addgene plasmid #246665: pEGFP-C1-DNAJC13(ylt1+hpd)
Purpose: Mammalian expression of dual mutant, eGFP tagged DNAJC13
Depositing lab: Braden Lobingier. Depositing organization: Oregon Health & Science University. Publication: DNAJC13 localization to endosomes is opposed by its J domain and its disordered C-terminus. Adoff H, Novy B, Holland E, Lobingier BT. Mol Biol Cell. 2025 Sep 1;36(9):ar114. doi: 10.1091/mbc.E24-12-0575. Epub 2025 Jul 30. PubMed 40737286.
Backbone
  Vector backbone: pEGFP-C1
  Total vector size (bp): 11483
  Vector type: Mammalian Expression
  Selectable markers: Neomycin (select with G418)
Growth in bacteria
  Bacterial resistance: Kanamycin, 50 μg/mL
  Growth temperature: 37°C
  Growth strain: DH5alpha
  Copy number: High Copy
Gene/Insert
  Gene/Insert name: DNAJC13 (alt name: RME-8)
  Species: H. sapiens (human)
  Insert size (bp): 6728
  Mutation: Mutated 1332-H, 1333-P, 1334-D and 2206-Y, 2207-L, 2208-T to Alanines
  Entrez Gene: DNAJC13 (a.k.a. PARK21, RME8)
  Promoter: CMV
  Tag / fusion protein: eGFP (N terminal on backbone)
  Cloning method: Gibson Cloning
  Sequencing primers: 5′ CGCGATCACATGGTCC; 3′ TCAGGGGGAGGTGTGG
Terms and licenses: Academic/Nonprofit Terms; Industry Terms: Not Available to Industry
How to cite: pEGFP-C1-DNAJC13(ylt1+hpd) was a gift from Braden Lobingier (Addgene plasmid # 246665 ; http://n2t.net/addgene:246665 ; RRID:Addgene_246665)
